Addgene plasmid #51983: Nano-lantern(Ca2+)_300/pcDNA3
Purpose: mammalian expression of a Nano-lantern-based luminescent Ca2+ indicator with Kd=300nM
Depositing lab: Takeharu Nagai. Depositing organization: The University of Osaka. Publication: Luminescent proteins for high-speed single-cell and whole-body imaging. Saito K, Chang YF, Horikawa K, Hatsugai N, Higuchi Y, Hashida M, Yoshida Y, Matsuda T, Arai Y, Nagai T. Nat Commun. 2012;3:1262. doi: 10.1038/ncomms2248. PubMed 23232392.
Backbone
  Vector backbone: pcDNA3
  Backbone manufacturer: Invitrogen
  Vector type: Mammalian Expression
Growth in bacteria
  Bacterial resistance: Ampicillin, 100 μg/mL
  Growth temperature: 37°C
  Growth strain: DH5alpha
  Copy number: High Copy
Gene/Insert
  Gene/Insert name: Nano-lantern_CaM_E104Q-3GS
  Species: Synthetic
  Insert size (bp): 2200
  Mutation: S257G in Rluc8
  Cloning method: Restriction Enzyme; 5′ cloning site BamHI (not destroyed); 3′ cloning site EcoRI (not destroyed)
  Sequencing primers: 5′ CMV-F; 3′ BGHrev
Terms and licenses: Academic/Nonprofit Terms; Industry Terms: Not Available to Industry
Depositor comments: GenBank accession number: JN859497 The minor discrepancies between the QC and depositor sequence have no functional consequence.
How to cite: Nano-lantern(Ca2+)_300/pcDNA3 was a gift from Takeharu Nagai (Addgene plasmid # 51983 ; http://n2t.net/addgene:51983 ; RRID:Addgene_51983)
