[The description below was written by a language model from this plasmid's Addgene catalogue record and pLannotate feature annotations shown in this document.]
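Description:
Nano-lantern(Ca2+)_300/pcDNA3 is a mammalian expression plasmid built on the pcDNA3 backbone, encoding a genetically encoded luminescent calcium indicator with a reported Kd of 300 nM. It is propagated in E. coli through a high-copy ColE1/pUC-type origin with ampicillin selection (AmpR), and also carries an f1 origin. For selection in mammalian cells, an SV40 early promoter drives a neomycin/kanamycin phosphotransferase gene followed by an SV40 polyadenylation signal, allowing G418 selection of stable transfectants.

The roughly 2.2 kb synthetic insert, cloned between BamHI and EcoRI, lies downstream of the CMV immediate-early enhancer and promoter and upstream of the bGH polyadenylation signal. T7 and SP6 promoters flank the cloning region. The annotated open reading frame begins with the yellow fluorescent protein mVenus, fused directly to a Renilla luciferase segment (the Rluc8 variant, recorded with an S257G mutation). This pairing is the Nano-lantern design, in which energy from the luciferase reaction is transferred to the fluorescent protein to boost light output. After the annotated luciferase fragment come a calmodulin coding sequence and a short myosin light chain kinase–derived fragment, which is the calmodulin-binding peptide. The remaining coding region before the terminator is not annotated in the feature table, but it is consistent with the rest of a luciferase split by the sensor module. Calcium-dependent binding of calmodulin to its target peptide would then modulate luminescence. The insert name indicates an E104Q calmodulin substitution and a 3GS linker, which presumably set the affinity of this variant. The construct is intended for luminescence-based Ca2+ imaging in mammalian cells without excitation light.
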