Features (pLannotate 1.2.2; 24 found; start..end, strand, type, name):
     62..114     -  misc_feature   bom (fragment): basis of mobility region from pBR322
    269..648     +  enhancer       CMV enhancer: human cytomegalovirus immediate early enhancer
    649..852     +  promoter       CMV promoter: human cytomegalovirus (CMV) immediate early promoter
    848..881     +  LTR            5' LTR (truncated) (fragment): truncated 5' long terminal repeat (LTR) from HIV-1
    897..915     +  promoter       T7 promoter: promoter for bacteriophage T7 RNA polymerase
    948..1640    +  CDS            mVenus: mVenus is a basic (constitutively fluorescent) yellow fluorescent protein published in 2006, derived from Aequorea victoria. It is reported to be a rapidly-maturing monomer with moderate acid sensitivity.
   1638..2315    +  CDS            LUCI_RENRE (fragment): Experimental evidence at protein level: Swiss-Prot protein existence level 1. Upon binding the substrate, the enzyme catalyzes an oxygenation, producing a very short-lived hydroperoxide that cyclizes into a dioxetanone structure, which collapses, releasing a CO(2) molecule. The spontaneous breakdown of the dioxetanone releases the energy (about 50 kcal/mole) that is necessary to generate the excited state of the coelenteramide product, which is the singlet form of the monoanion. In vivo the product undergoes the process of nonradiative energy transfer to an accessory protein, a green fluoresce
   2322..2768    +  CDS            CALMA_HALRO: Experimental evidence at protein level: Swiss-Prot protein existence level 1. Calmodulin mediates the control of a large number of enzymes, ion channels and other proteins by Ca(2+). Among the enzymes to be stimulated by the calmodulin-Ca(2+) complex are a number of protein kinases and phosphatases. From Halocynthia roretzi (Sea squirt) (Cynthia roretzi).
   2781..2858    +  CDS            MYLK2 (fragment): MYLK2_HUMAN - Experimental evidence at protein level: Swiss-Prot protein existence level 1. Implicated in the level of global muscle contraction and cardiac function. Phosphorylates a specific serine in the N-terminus of a myosin light chain. From Homo sapiens (Human).
   3177..3195    -  promoter       SP6 promoter: promoter for bacteriophage SP6 RNA polymerase
   3221..3445    +  polyA_signal   bGH poly(A) signal: bovine growth hormone polyadenylation signal
   3449..3470    +  promoter       SV40 promoter (fragment): SV40 enhancer and early promoter
   3491..3919    +  rep_origin     f1 ori (sequence partly withheld): f1 bacteriophage origin of replication; arrow indicates direction of (+) strand synthesis
   3933..4262    +  promoter       SV40 promoter: SV40 enhancer and early promoter
   4329..5120    +  CDS            neo: KKA2_KLEPN - Also known as kan, nptII. Experimental evidence at protein level: Swiss-Prot protein existence level 1. Resistance to kanamycin, neomycin, paromomycin, ribostamycin, butirosin and gentamicin B. From Klebsiella pneumoniae.
   5144..5302    +  CDS            ble (fragment): BLE_KLEPN - Experimental evidence at protein level: Swiss-Prot protein existence level 1. Binding protein with a strong affinity to the bleomycin family of antibiotics. Binds to CL990; an antimitotic-antibiotic compound. From Klebsiella pneumoniae.
   5297..5418    +  polyA_signal   SV40 poly(A) signal: SV40 polyadenylation signal
   5491..5507    -  protein_bind   lac operator: The lac repressor binds to the lac operator to inhibit transcription in E. coli. This inhibition can be relieved by adding lactose or isopropyl-β-D-thiogalactopyranoside (IPTG). lac repressor encoded by lacI
   5515..5545    -  promoter       lac promoter: promoter for the E. coli lac operon
   5560..5581    -  protein_bind   CAP binding site: CAP binding activates transcription in the presence of cAMP. E. coli catabolite activator protein
   5594..5686    -  CDS            lacI (fragment): lac repressor; lacI; The lac repressor binds to the lac operator to inhibit transcription in E. coli. This inhibition can be relieved by adding lactose or isopropyl-β-D-thiogalactopyranoside (IPTG).
   5869..6457    -  rep_origin     ori: high-copy-number ColE1/pMB1/pBR322/pUC origin of replication
   6628..7488    -  CDS            AmpR: β-lactamase; bla; confers resistance to ampicillin, carbenicillin, and related antibiotics
   7489..3       -  promoter       AmpR promoter (across the origin): bla
>Addgene plasmid #51983 | Nano-lantern(Ca2+)_300/pcDNA3 | addgene full sequence | sequence record 193343 | Addgene NGS Result
GCGCACATTTCCCCGAAAAGTGCCACCTGACGTCGACGGATCGGGAGATCTCCCGATCCCCTATGGTGCA
CTCTCAGTACAATCTGCTCTGATGCCGCATAGTTAAGCCAGTATCTGCTCCCTGCTTGTGTGTTGGAGGT
CGCTGAGTAGTGCGCGAGCAAAATTTAAGCTACAACAAGGCAAGGCTTGACCGACAATTGCATGAAGAAT
CTGCTTAGGGTTAGGCGTTTTGCGCTGCTTCGCGATGTACGGGCCAGATATACGCGTTGACATTGATTAT
TGACTAGTTATTAATAGTAATCAATTACGGGGTCATTAGTTCATAGCCCATATATGGAGTTCCGCGTTAC
ATAACTTACGGTAAATGGCCCGCCTGGCTGACCGCCCAACGACCCCCGCCCATTGACGTCAATAATGACG
TATGTTCCCATAGTAACGCCAATAGGGACTTTCCATTGACGTCAATGGGTGGAGTATTTACGGTAAACTG
CCCACTTGGCAGTACATCAAGTGTATCATATGCCAAGTACGCCCCCTATTGACGTCAATGACGGTAAATG
GCCCGCCTGGCATTATGCCCAGTACATGACCTTATGGGACTTTCCTACTTGGCAGTACATCTACGTATTA
GTCATCGCTATTACCATGGTGATGCGGTTTTGGCAGTACATCAATGGGCGTGGATAGCGGTTTGACTCAC
GGGGATTTCCAAGTCTCCACCCCATTGACGTCAATGGGAGTTTGTTTTGGCACCAAAATCAACGGGACTT
TCCAAAATGTCGTAACAACTCCGCCCCATTGACGCAAATGGGCGGTAGGCGTGTACGGTGGGAGGTCTAT
ATAAGCAGAGCTCTCTGGCTAACTAGAGAACCCACTGCTTACTGGCTTATCGAAATTAATACGACTCACT
ATAGGGAGACCCAAGCTTGGTACCGAGCTCGGATCCGATGGTGAGCAAGGGCGAGGAGCTGTTCACCGGG
GTGGTGCCCATCCTGGTCGAGCTGGACGGCGACGTAAACGGCCACAAGTTCAGCGTGTCCGGCGAGGGCG
AGGGCGATGCCACCTACGGCAAGCTGACCCTGAAGCTGATCTGCACCACCGGCAAGCTGCCCGTGCCCTG
GCCCACCCTCGTGACCACCCTGGGCTACGGCCTGCAGTGCTTCGCCCGCTACCCCGACCACATGAAGCAG
CACGACTTCTTCAAGTCCGCCATGCCCGAAGGCTACGTCCAGGAGCGCACCATCTTCTTCAAGGACGACG
GCAACTACAAGACCCGCGCCGAGGTGAAGTTCGAGGGCGACACCCTGGTGAACCGCATCGAGCTGAAGGG
CATCGACTTCAAGGAGGACGGCAACATCCTGGGGCACAAGCTGGAGTACAACTACAACAGCCACAACGTC
TATATCACCGCCGACAAGCAGAAGAACGGCATCAAGGCCAACTTCAAGATCCGCCACAACATCGAGGACG
GCGGCGTGCAGCTCGCCGACCACTACCAGCAGAACACCCCCATCGGCGACGGCCCCGTGCTGCTGCCCGA
CAACCACTACCTGAGCTACCAGTCCAAGCTGAGCAAAGACCCCAACGAGAAGCGCGATCACATGGTCCTG
CTGGAGTTCGTGACCGCCGCCGGGGGTACCAAGGTGTACGACCCCGAGCAGAGGAAGAGGATGATCACCG
GCCCCCAGTGGTGGGCCAGGTGCAAGCAGATGAACGTGCTGGACAGCTTCATCAACTACTACGACAGCGA
GAAGCACGCCGAGAACGCCGTGATCTTCCTGCACGGCAACGCCACTAGCAGCTACCTGTGGAGGCACGTG
GTGCCCCACATCGAGCCCGTGGCCAGGTGCATCATCCCCGATCTGATCGGCATGGGCAAGAGCGGCAAGA
GCGGCAACGGCAGCTACAGGCTGCTGGACCACTACAAGTACCTGACCGCCTGGTTCGAGCTTCTGAACCT
GCCCAAGAAGATCATCTTCGTGGGCCACGACTGGGGCGCCGCCCTGGCCTTCCACTACGCCTACGAGCAC
CAGGACAGGATCAAGGCCATCGTGCACATGGAGAGCGTGGTGGACGTGATCGAGAGCTGGGACGAGTGGC
CAGACATCGAGGAGGACATCGCCCTGATCAAGAGCGAGGAGGGCGAGAAGATGGTGCTGGAGAACAACTT
CTTCGTGGAGACCGTGCTGCCCAGCAAGATCATGAGAAAGCTGGAGCCCGAGGAGTTCGCCGCCTACCTG
GAGCCCTTCAAGGAGAAGGGCGAGGTGAGAAGACCCACCCTGAGCTGGCCCAGAGAGATCCCCCTGGTGA
AGGGCCCATGGATGCATGACCAACTGACAGAAGAGCAGATTGCAGAGTTCAAAGAAGCCTTCTCATTATT
CGACAAGGATGGGGACGGCACCATCACCACAAAGGAACTTGGCACCGTTATGAGGTCGCTTGGACAAAAC
CCAACGGAAGCAGAATTGCAGGATATGATCAATGAAGTCGATGCTGATGGCAATGGAACGATTTACTTTC
CTGAATTTCTTACTATGATGGCTAGAAAAATGAAGGACACAGACAGCGAAGAGGAAATCCGAGAAGCATT
CCGTGTTTTTGACAAGGATGGGAACGGCTACATCAGCGCTGCTCAATTACGTCACGTCATGACAAACCTC
GGGGAGAAGTTAACAGATGAAGAAGTTGATGAAATGATAAGGGAAGCAGATATCGATGGTGATGGCCAAG
TAAACTATGAAGAGTTTGTACAAATGATGACAGCAAAGGGGGGCGGGTCCAAGAGGCGCTGGAAGAAAAA
CTTCATTGCCGTCAGCGCTGCCAACCGGTTCAAGAAGATCTCCAGCTCCGGGGCACTGGAGCTCGGCAAG
CCCGACGTGGTGCAGATCGTGAGAAACTACAACGCCTACCTGAGAGCCAGCGACGACCTGCCCAAGCTGT
TCATCGAGGGTGACCCCGGCTTCTTCAGCAACGCCATCGTGGAGGGCGCCAAGAAGTTCCCCAACACCGA
GTTCGTGAAGGTGAAGGGCCTGCACTTCCTCCAGGAGGACGCCCCCGACGAGATGGGCAAGTACATCAAG
AGCTTCGTGGAGAGAGTGCTGAAGAACGAGCAGTAAGAATTCTGCAGATATCCATCACACTGGCGGCCGC
TCGAGCATGCATCTAGAGGGCCCTATTCTATAGTGTCACCTAAATGCTAGAGCTCGCTGATCAGCCTCGA
CTGTGCCTTCTAGTTGCCAGCCATCTGTTGTTTGCCCCTCCCCCGTGCCTTCCTTGACCCTGGAAGGTGC
CACTCCCACTGTCCTTTCCTAATAAAATGAGGAAATTGCATCGCATTGTCTGAGTAGGTGTCATTCTATT
CTGGGGGGTGGGGTGGGGCAGGACAGCAAGGGGGAGGATTGGGAAGACAATAGCAGGCATGCTGGGGATG
CGGTGGGCTCTATGGCTTCTGAGGCGGAAAGAACCAGCTGGGGCTCTAGGGGGTATCCCC
[124 nt withheld, positions 3491-3614]
C
[91 nt withheld, positions 3616-3706]
A
[49 nt withheld, positions 3708-3756]
CCTTTGACGTTGGAGTCCACGTTCTTT
[37 nt withheld, positions 3784-3820]
ACCCTATCTCGGTCTATTCTTTTGATTTATAAGGGATTTTGCCGATTTCGGCCTATTGGTTAAAAAATGA
GCTGATTTAACAAAAATTTAACGCGAATTAATTCTGTGGAATGTGTGTCAGTTAGGGTGTGGAAAGTCCC
CAGGCTCCCCAGCAGGCAGAAGTATGCAAAGCATGCATCTCAATTAGTCAGCAACCAGGTGTGGAAAGTC
CCCAGGCTCCCCAGCAGGCAGAAGTATGCAAAGCATGCATCTCAATTAGTCAGCAACCATAGTCCCGCCC
CTAACTCCGCCCATCCCGCCCCTAACTCCGCCCAGTTCCGCCCATTCTCCGCCCCATGGCTGACTAATTT
TTTTTATTTATGCAGAGGCCGAGGCCGCCTCTGCCTCTGAGCTATTCCAGAAGTAGTGAGGAGGCTTTTT
TGGAGGCCTAGGCTTTTGCAAAAAGCTCCCGGGAGCTTGTATATCCATTTTCGGATCTGATCAAGAGACA
GGATGAGGATCGTTTCGCATGATTGAACAAGATGGATTGCACGCAGGTTCTCCGGCCGCTTGGGTGGAGA
GGCTATTCGGCTATGACTGGGCACAACAGACAATCGGCTGCTCTGATGCCGCCGTGTTCCGGCTGTCAGC
GCAGGGGCGCCCGGTTCTTTTTGTCAAGACCGACCTGTCCGGTGCCCTGAATGAACTGCAGGACGAGGCA
GCGCGGCTATCGTGGCTGGCCACGACGGGCGTTCCTTGCGCAGCTGTGCTCGACGTTGTCACTGAAGCGG
GAAGGGACTGGCTGCTATTGGGCGAAGTGCCGGGGCAGGATCTCCTGTCATCTCACCTTGCTCCTGCCGA
GAAAGTATCCATCATGGCTGATGCAATGCGGCGGCTGCATACGCTTGATCCGGCTACCTGCCCATTCGAC
CACCAAGCGAAACATCGCATCGAGCGAGCACGTACTCGGATGGAAGCCGGTCTTGTCGATCAGGATGATC
TGGACGAAGAGCATCAGGGGCTCGCGCCAGCCGAACTGTTCGCCAGGCTCAAGGCGCGCATGCCCGACGG
CGAGGATCTCGTCGTGACCCATGGCGATGCCTGCTTGCCGAATATCATGGTGGAAAATGGCCGCTTTTCT
GGATTCATCGACTGTGGCCGGCTGGGTGTGGCGGACCGCTATCAGGACATAGCGTTGGCTACCCGTGATA
TTGCTGAAGAGCTTGGCGGCGAATGGGCTGACCGCTTCCTCGTGCTTTACGGTATCGCCGCTCCCGATTC
GCAGCGCATCGCCTTCTATCGCCTTCTTGACGAGTTCTTCTGAGCGGGACTCTGGGGTTCGAAATGACCG
ACCAAGCGACGCCCAACCTGCCATCACGAGATTTCGATTCCACCGCCGCCTTCTATGAAAGGTTGGGCTT
CGGAATCGTTTTCCGGGACGCCGGCTGGATGATCCTCCAGCGCGGGGATCTCATGCTGGAGTTCTTCGCC
CACCCCAACTTGTTTATTGCAGCTTATAATGGTTACAAATAAAGCAATAGCATCACAAATTTCACAAATA
AAGCATTTTTTTCACTGCATTCTAGTTGTGGTTTGTCCAAACTCATCAATGTATCTTATCATGTCTGTAT
ACCGTCGACCTCTAGCTAGAGCTTGGCGTAATCATGGTCATAGCTGTTTCCTGTGTGAAATTGTTATCCG
CTCACAATTCCACACAACATACGAGCCGGAAGCATAAAGTGTAAAGCCTGGGGTGCCTAATGAGTGAGCT
AACTCACATTAATTGCGTTGCGCTCACTGCCCGCTTTCCAGTCGGGAAACCTGTCGTGCCAGCTGCATTA
ATGAATCGGCCAACGCGCGGGGAGAGGCGGTTTGCGTATTGGGCGCTCTTCCGCTTCCTCGCTCACTGAC
TCGCTGCGCTCGGTCGTTCGGCTGCGGCGAGCGGTATCAGCTCACTCAAAGGCGGTAATACGGTTATCCA
CAGAATCAGGGGATAACGCAGGAAAGAACATGTGAGCAAAAGGCCAGCAAAAGGCCAGGAACCGTAAAAA
GGCCGCGTTGCTGGCGTTTTTCCATAGGCTCCGCCCCCCTGACGAGCATCACAAAAATCGACGCTCAAGT
CAGAGGTGGCGAAACCCGACAGGACTATAAAGATACCAGGCGTTTCCCCCTGGAAGCTCCCTCGTGCGCT
CTCCTGTTCCGACCCTGCCGCTTACCGGATACCTGTCCGCCTTTCTCCCTTCGGGAAGCGTGGCGCTTTC
TCATAGCTCACGCTGTAGGTATCTCAGTTCGGTGTAGGTCGTTCGCTCCAAGCTGGGCTGTGTGCACGAA
CCCCCCGTTCAGCCCGACCGCTGCGCCTTATCCGGTAACTATCGTCTTGAGTCCAACCCGGTAAGACACG
ACTTATCGCCACTGGCAGCAGCCACTGGTAACAGGATTAGCAGAGCGAGGTATGTAGGCGGTGCTACAGA
GTTCTTGAAGTGGTGGCCTAACTACGGCTACACTAGAAGAACAGTATTTGGTATCTGCGCTCTGCTGAAG
CCAGTTACCTTCGGAAAAAGAGTTGGTAGCTCTTGATCCGGCAAACAAACCACCGCTGGTAGCGGTGGTT
TTTTTGTTTGCAAGCAGCAGATTACGCGCAGAAAAAAAGGATCTCAAGAAGATCCTTTGATCTTTTCTAC
GGGGTCTGACGCTCAGTGGAACGAAAACTCACGTTAAGGGATTTTGGTCATGAGATTATCAAAAAGGATC
TTCACCTAGATCCTTTTAAATTAAAAATGAAGTTTTAAATCAATCTAAAGTATATATGAGTAAACTTGGT
CTGACAGTTACCAATGCTTAATCAGTGAGGCACCTATCTCAGCGATCTGTCTATTTCGTTCATCCATAGT
TGCCTGACTCCCCGTCGTGTAGATAACTACGATACGGGAGGGCTTACCATCTGGCCCCAGTGCTGCAATG
ATACCGCGAGACCCACGCTCACCGGCTCCAGATTTATCAGCAATAAACCAGCCAGCCGGAAGGGCCGAGC
GCAGAAGTGGTCCTGCAACTTTATCCGCCTCCATCCAGTCTATTAATTGTTGCCGGGAAGCTAGAGTAAG
TAGTTCGCCAGTTAATAGTTTGCGCAACGTTGTTGCCATTGCTACAGGCATCGTGGTGTCACGCTCGTCG
TTTGGTATGGCTTCATTCAGCTCCGGTTCCCAACGATCAAGGCGAGTTACATGATCCCCCATGTTGTGCA
AAAAAGCGGTTAGCTCCTTCGGTCCTCCGATCGTTGTCAGAAGTAAGTTGGCCGCAGTGTTATCACTCAT
GGTTATGGCAGCACTGCATAATTCTCTTACTGTCATGCCATCCGTAAGATGCTTTTCTGTGACTGGTGAG
TACTCAACCAAGTCATTCTGAGAATAGTGTATGCGGCGACCGAGTTGCTCTTGCCCGGCGTCAATACGGG
ATAATACCGCGCCACATAGCAGAACTTTAAAAGTGCTCATCATTGGAAAACGTTCTTCGGGGCGAAAACT
CTCAAGGATCTTACCGCTGTTGAGATCCAGTTCGATGTAACCCACTCGTGCACCCAACTGATCTTCAGCA
TCTTTTACTTTCACCAGCGTTTCTGGGTGAGCAAAAACAGGAAGGCAAAATGCCGCAAAAAAGGGAATAA
GGGCGACACGGAAATGTTGAATACTCATACTCTTCCTTTTTCAATATTATTGAAGCATTTATCAGGGTTA
TTGTCTCATGAGCGGATACATATTTGAATGTATTTAGAAAAATAAACAAATAGGGGTTCC
