>Addgene plasmid #51983 | Nano-lantern(Ca2+)_300/pcDNA3 | depositor partial sequence | sequence record 80021 | insert
GGATCCGCCACCATGGTGAGCAAGGGCGAGGAGCTGTTCACCGGGGTGGTGCCCATCCTGGTCGAGCTGG
ACGGCGACGTAAACGGCCACAAGTTCAGCGTGTCCGGCGAGGGCGAGGGCGATGCCACCTACGGCAAGCT
GACCCTGAAGCTGATCTGCACCACCGGCAAGCTGCCCGTGCCCTGGCCCACCCTCGTGACCACCCTGGGC
TACGGCCTGCAGTGCTTCGCCCGCTACCCCGACCACATGAAGCAGCACGACTTCTTCAAGTCCGCCATGC
CCGAAGGCTACGTCCAGGAGCGCACCATCTTCTTCAAGGACGACGGCAACTACAAGACCCGCGCCGAGGT
GAAGTTCGAGGGCGACACCCTGGTGAACCGCATCGAGCTGAAGGGCATCGACTTCAAGGAGGACGGCAAC
ATCCTGGGGCACAAGCTGGAGTACAACTACAACAGCCACAACGTCTATATCACCGCCGACAAGCAGAAGA
ACGGCATCAAGGCCAACTTCAAGATCCGCCACAACATCGAGGACGGCGGCGTGCAGCTCGCCGACCACTA
CCAGCAGAACACCCCCATCGGCGACGGCCCCGTGCTGCTGCCCGACAACCACTACCTGAGCTACCAGTCC
AAGCTGAGCAAAGACCCCAACGAGAAGCGCGATCACATGGTCCTGCTGGAGTTCGTGACCGCCGCCGGGG
GTACCAAGGTGTACGACCCCGAGCAGAGGAAGAGGATGATCACCGGCCCCCAGTGGTGGGCCAGGTGCAA
GCAGATGAACGTGCTGGACAGCTTCATCAACTACTACGACAGCGAGAAGCACGCCGAGAACGCCGTGATC
TTCCTGCACGGCAACGCCACTAGCAGCTACCTGTGGAGGCACGTGGTGCCCCACATCGAGCCCGTGGCCA
GGTGCATCATCCCCGATCTGATCGGCATGGGCAAGAGCGGCAAGAGCGGCAACGGCAGCTACAGGCTGCT
GGACCACTACAAGTACCTGACCGCCTGGTTCGAGCTCCTGAACCTGCCCAAGAAGATCATCTTCGTGGGC
CACGACTGGGGCGCCGCCCTGGCCTTCCACTACGCCTACGAGCACCAGGACAGGATCAAGGCCATCGTGC
ACATGGAGAGCGTGGTGGACGTGATCGAGAGCTGGGACGAGTGGCCAGACATCGAGGAGGACATCGCCCT
GATCAAGAGCGAGGAGGGCGAGAAGATGGTGCTGGAGAACAACTTCTTCGTGGAGACCGTGCTGCCCAGC
AAGATCATGAGAAAGCTGGAGCCCGAGGAGTTCGCCGCCTACCTGGAGCCCTTCAAGGAGAAGGGCGAGG
TGAGAAGACCCACCCTGAGCTGGCCCAGAGAGATCCCCCTGGTGAAGGGCCCATGGATGCATGACCAACT
GACAGAAGAGCAGATTGCAGAGTTCAAAGAAGCCTTCTCATTATTCGACAAGGATGGGGACGGCACCATC
ACCACAAAGGAACTTGGCACCGTTATGAGGTCGCTTGGACAAAACCCAACGGAAGCAGAATTGCAGGATA
TGATCAATGAAGTCGATGCTGATGGCAATGGAACGATTTACTTTCCTGAATTTCTTACTATGATGGCTAG
AAAAATGAAGGACACAGACAGCGAAGAGGAAATCCGAGAAGCATTCCGTGTTTTTGACAAGGATGGGAAC
GGCTACATCAGCGCTGCTCAGTTACGTCACGTCATGACAAACCTCGGGGAGAAGTTAACAGATGAAGAAG
TTGATGAAATGATAAGGGAAGCAGATATCGATGGTGATGGCCAAGTAAACTATGAAGAGTTTGTACAAAT
GATGACAGCAAAGGGGGGCGGGTCCAAGAGGCGCTGGAAGAAAAACTTCATTGCCGTCAGCGCTGCCAAC
CGGTTCAAGAAGATCTCCAGCTCCGGGGCACTGGAGCTCGGCAAGCCCGACGTGGTGCAGATCGTGAGAA
ACTACAACGCCTACCTGAGAGCCAGCGACGACCTGCCCAAGCTGTTCATCGAGGGCGACCCCGGCTTCTT
CAGCAACGCCATCGTGGAGGGCGCCAAGAAGTTCCCCAACACCGAGTTCGTGAAGGTGAAGGGCCTGCAC
TTCCTCCAGGAGGACGCCCCCGACGAGATGGGCAAGTACATCAAGAGCTTCGTGGAGAGAGTGCTGAAGA
ACGAGCAGTAAGAATTC
