>Addgene plasmid #51983 | Nano-lantern(Ca2+)_300/pcDNA3 | addgene partial sequence | sequence record 81320 | CMV-F 5'-CGCAAATGGGCGGTAGGCGTG-3'
AACCCACTGCTTACTGGCTTATCGAAATTAATACGACTCACTATAGGGAGACCCAAGCTTGGTACCGAGC
TCGGATCCGATGGTGAGCAAGGGCGAGGAGCTGTTCACCGGGGTGGTGCCCATCCTGGTCGAGCTGGACG
GCGACGTAAACGGCCACAAGTTCAGCGTGTCCGGCGAGGGCGAGGGCGATGCCACCTACGGCAAGCTGAC
CCTGAAGCTGATCTGCACCACCGGCAAGCTGCCCGTGCCCTGGCCCACCCTCGTGACCACCCTGGGCTAC
GGCCTGCAGTGCTTCGCCCGCTACCCCGACCACATGAAGCAGCACGACTTCTTCAAGTCCGCCATGCCCG
AAGGCTACGTCCAGGAGCGCACCATCTTCTTCAAGGACGACGGCAACTACAAGACCCGCGCCGAGGTGAA
GTTCGAGGGCGACACCCTGGTGAACCGCATCGAGCTGAAGGGCATCGACTTCAAGGAGGACGGCAACATC
CTGGGGCACAAGCTGGAGTACAACTACAACAGCCACAACGTCTATATCACCGCCGACAAGCAGAAGAACG
GCATCAAGGCCAACTTCAAGATCCGCCACAACATCGAGGACGGCGGCGTGCAGCTCGCCGACCACTACCA
GCAGAACACCCCCATCGGCGACGGCCCCGTGCTGCTGCCCGACAACCACTACCTGAGCTACCAGTCCAAG
CTGAGCAAAGACCCCAACGAGAAGCGCGATCACATGGTCCTGCTGGAGTTCGTGACCGCCGCCGGGGGTA
CCAAGGTGTACGACCCCGAGCAGAGGAAGAGGATGATCACCGGCCCC
