>Addgene plasmid #51983 | Nano-lantern(Ca2+)_300/pcDNA3 | addgene partial sequence | sequence record 82085 | EGFP-C 5'-CATGGTCCTGCTGGAGTTCGTG-3'
CGAGCAGAGGAAGAGGATGATCACCGGCCCCCAGTGGTGGGCCAGGTGCAAGCAGATGAACGTGCTGGAC
AGCTTCATCAACTACTACGACAGCGAGAAGCACGCCGAGAACGCCGTGATCTTCCTGCACGGCAACGCCA
CTAGCAGCTACCTGTGGAGGCACGTGGTGCCCCACATCGAGCCCGTGGCCAGGTGCATCATCCCCGATCT
GATCGGCATGGGCAAGAGCGGCAAGAGCGGCAACGGCAGCTACAGGCTGCTGGACCACTACAAGTACCTG
ACCGCCTGGTTCGAGCTTCTGAACCTGCCCAAGAAGATCATCTTCGTGGGCCACGACTGGGGCGCCGCCC
TGGCCTTCCACTACGCCTACGAGCACCAGGACAGGATCAAGGCCATCGTGCACATGGAGAGCGTGGTGGA
CGTGATCGAGAGCTGGGACGAGTGGCCAGACATCGAGGAGGACATCGCCCTGATCAAGAGCGAGGAGGGC
GAGAAGATGGTGCTGGAGAACAACTTCTTCGTGGAGACCGTGCTGCCCAGCAAGATCATGAGAAAGCTGG
AGCCCGAGGAGTTCGCCGCCTACCTGGAGCCCTTCAAGGAGAAGGGCGAGGTGAGAAGACCCACCCTGAG
CTGGCCCAGAGAGATCCCCCTGGTGAAGGGCCCATGGATGCATGACCAACTGACAGAAGAGCAGATTGCA
GAGTTCAAAGAAGCCTTCTCATTATTCGACAAGGATGGGGACGGCACCATCACCACAAAGGAACTTGGCA
CCGTTATGAGGTCGCTTGGACAAAACCCAACGGAAGCAGAATTGCAGGATATGATCAATGAAGTCGATGC
TGATGGCAATGGAACGATTTACTTTCCTGAATT
