>Addgene plasmid #51983 | Nano-lantern(Ca2+)_300/pcDNA3 | addgene partial sequence | sequence record 82086 | BGH-rev 5'-TAGAAGGCACAGTCGAGG-3'
TAGGGCCCTCTAGATGCATGCTCGAGCGGCCGCCAGTGTGATGGATATCTGCAGAATTCTTACTGCTCGT
TCTTCAGCACTCTCTCCACGAAGCTCTTGATGTACTTGCCCATCTCGTCGGGGGCGTCCTCCTGGAGGAA
GTGCAGGCCCTTCACCTTCACGAACTCGGTGTTGGGGAACTTCTTGGCGCCCTCCACGATGGCGTTGCTG
AAGAAGCCGGGGTCACCCTCGATGAACAGCTTGGGCAGGTCGTCGCTGGCTCTCAGGTAGGCGTTGTAGT
TTCTCACGATCTGCACCACGTCGGGCTTGCCGAGCTCCAGTGCCCCGGAGCTGGAGATCTTCTTGAACCG
GTTGGCAGCGCTGACGGCAATGAAGTTTTTCTTCCAGCGCCTCTTGGACCCGCCCCCCTTTGCTGTCATC
ATTTGTACAAACTCTTCATAGTTTACTTGGCCATCACCATCGATATCTGCTTCCCTTATCATTTCATCAA
CTTCTTCATCTGTTAACTTCTCCCCGAGGTTTGTCATGACGTGACGTAATTGAGCAGCGCTGATGTAGCC
GTTCCCATCCTTGTCAAAAACACGGAATGCTTCTCGGATTTCCTCTTCGCTGTCTGTGTCCTTCATTTTT
CTAGCCATCATAGTAAGAAATTCAGGAAAGTAAATCGTTCCATTGCCATCAGCATCGACTTCATTGATCA
TATCCTGCAATTCTGCTTCCGTTGGGTTTTGTCCAAGCGACCTCATAACGGTGCCAAGTTCCTTTGTGGT
GATGGTGCCGTCCCCATCCTTGTCGAATAATGAGAAGGCTTCTT
