>Addgene plasmid #51983 | Nano-lantern(Ca2+)_300/pcDNA3 | addgene partial sequence | sequence record 104651 | SP6 5'-ATTTAGGTGACACTATAG-3'
GATGGATATCTGCAGAATTCTTACTGCTCGTTCTTCAGCACTCTCTCCACGAAGCTCTTGATGTACTTGC
CCATCTCGTCGGGGGCGTCCTCCTGGAGGAAGTGCAGGCCCTTCACCTTCACGAACTCGGTGTTGGGGAA
CTTCTTGGCGCCCTCCACGATGGCGTTGCTGAAGAAGCCGGGGTCACCCTCGATGAACAGCTTGGGCAGG
TCGTCGCTGGCTCTCAGGTAGGCGTTGTAGTTTCTCACGATCTGCACCACGTCGGGCTTGCCGAGCTCCA
GTGCCCCGGAGCTGGAGATCTTCTTGAACCGGTTGGCAGCGCTGACGGCAATGAAGTTTTTCTTCCAGCG
CCTCTTGGACCCGCCCCCCTTTGCTGTCATCATTTGTACAAACTCTTCATAGTTTACTTGGCCATCACCA
TCGATATCTGCTTCCCTTATCATTTCATCAACTTCTTCATCTGTTAACTTCTCCCCGAGGTTTGTCATGA
CGTGACGTAATTGAGCAGCGCTGATGTAGCCGTTCCCATCCTTGTCAAAAACACGGAATGCTTCTCGGAT
TTCCTCTTCGCTGTCTGTGTCCTTCATTTTTCTAGCCATCATAGTAAGAAATTCAGGAAAGTAAATCGTT
CCATTGCCATCAGCATCGACTTCATTGATCATATCCTGCAATTCTGCTTCCGTTGGGTTTTGTCCAAGCG
ACCTCATAACGGTGCCAAGTTCCTTTGTGGTGATGGTGCCGTCCCCATCCTTGTCGAATAATGAGAAGGC
TTCTTTGAACTCTGCAATCTGCTCTTCTGTCAGTTGGTCATGCATCCATGGGCCCTTCACCAG
